>Addgene plasmid #113366 | rs344-minor | addgene full sequence | sequence record 221746 | Addgene NGS Result
AATGAGTCTTCGGACCTCGCGGGGGCCGCTTAAGCGGTGGTTAGGGTTTGTCTGACGCGGGGGGAGGGGG
AAGGAACGAAACACTCTCATTCGGAGGCGGCTCGGGGTTTGGTCTTGGTGGCCACGGGCACGCAGAAGAG
CGCCGCGATCCTCTTAAGCACCCCCCCGCCCTCCGTGGAGGCGGGGGTTTGGTCGGCGGGTGGTAACTGG
CGGGCCGCTGACTCGGGCGGGTCGCGCGCCCCAGAGTGTGACCTTTTCGGTCTGCTCGCAGACCCCCGGG
CGGCGCCGCCGCGGCGGCGACGGGCTCGCTGGGTCCTAGGCTCCATGGGGACCGTATACGTGGACAGGCT
CTGGAGCATCCGCACGACTGCGGTGATATTACCGGAGACCTTCTGCGGGACGAGCCGGGTCACGCGGCTG
ACGCGGAGCGTCCGTTGGGCGACAAACACCAGGACGGGGCACAGGTACACTATCTTGTCACCCGGAGGCG
CGAGGGACTGCAGGAGCTTCAGGGAGTGGCGCAGCTGCTTCATCCCCGTGGCCCGTTGCTCGCGTTTGCT
GGCGGTGTCCCCGGAAGAAATATATTTGCATGTCTTTAGTTCTATGATGACACAAACCCCGCCCAGCGTC
TTGTCATTGGCGAATTCGAACACGCAGATGCAGTCGGGGCGGCGCGGTCCCAGGTCCACTTCGCATATTA
AGGTGACGCGTGTGGCCTCGAACACCGAGCGACCCTGCAGCGACCCGCTTAAAAGCTTGGCAATCCGGTA
CTGTTGGTAAAGCCACCATGGAAGATGCCAAAAACATTAAGAAGGGCCCAGCGCCATTCTACCCACTCGA
AGACGGGACCGCCGGCGAGCAGCTGCACAAAGCCATGAAGCGCTACGCCCTGGTGCCCGGCACCATCGCC
TTTACCGACGCACATATCGAGGTGGACATTACCTACGCCGAGTACTTCGAGATGAGCGTTCGGCTGGCAG
AAGCTATGAAGCGCTATGGGCTGAATACAAACCATCGGATCGTGGTGTGCAGCGAGAATAGCTTGCAGTT
CTTCATGCCCGTGTTGGGTGCCCTGTTCATCGGTGTGGCTGTGGCCCCAGCTAACGACATCTACAACGAG
CGCGAGCTGCTGAACAGCATGGGCATCAGCCAGCCCACCGTCGTATTCGTGAGCAAGAAAGGGCTGCAAA
AGATCCTCAACGTGCAAAAGAAGCTACCGATCATACAAAAGATCATCATCATGGATAGCAAGACCGACTA
CCAGGGCTTCCAAAGCATGTACACCTTCGTGACTTCCCATTTGCCACCCGGCTTCAACGAGTACGACTTC
GTGCCCGAGAGCTTCGACCGGGACAAAACCATCGCCCTGATCATGAACAGTAGTGGCAGTACCGGATTGC
CCAAGGGCGTAGCCCTACCGCACCGCACCGCTTGTGTCCGATTCAGTCATGCCCGCGACCCCATCTTCGG
CAACCAGATCATCCCCGACACCGCTATCCTCAGCGTGGTGCCATTTCACCACGGCTTCGGCATGTTCACC
ACGCTGGGCTACTTGATCTGCGGCTTTCGGGTCGTGCTCATGTACCGCTTCGAGGAGGAGCTATTCTTGC
GCAGCTTGCAAGACTATAAGATTCAATCTGCCCTGCTGGTGCCCACACTATTTAGCTTCTTCGCTAAGAG
CACTCTCATCGACAAGTACGACCTAAGCAACTTGCACGAGATCGCCAGCGGCGGGGCGCCGCTCAGCAAG
GAGGTAGGTGAGGCCGTGGCCAAACGCTTCCACCTACCAGGCATCCGCCAGGGCTACGGCCTGACAGAAA
CAACCAGCGCCATTCTGATCACCCCCGAAGGGGACGACAAGCCTGGCGCAGTAGGCAAGGTGGTGCCCTT
CTTCGAGGCTAAGGTGGTGGACTTGGACACCGGTAAGACACTGGGTGTGAACCAGCGCGGCGAGCTGTGC
GTCCGTGGCCCCATGATCATGAGCGGCTACGTTAACAACCCCGAGGCTACAAACGCTCTCATCGACAAGG
ACGGCTGGCTGCACAGCGGCGACATCGCCTACTGGGACGAGGACGAGCACTTCTTCATCGTGGACCGGCT
GAAGAGCCTGATCAAATACAAGGGCTACCAGGTAGCCCCAGCCGAACTGGAGAGCATCCTGCTGCAACAC
CCCAACATCTTCGACGCCGGGGTCGCCGGCCTGCCCGACGACGATGCCGGCGAGCTGCCCGCCGCAGTCG
TCGTGCTGGAACACGGTAAAACCATGACCGAGAAGGAGATCGTGGACTATGTGGCCAGCCAGGTTACAAC
CGCCAAGAAGCTGCGCGGTGGTGTTGTGTTCGTGGACGAGGTGCCTAAAGGACTGACCGGCAAGTTGGAC
GCCCGCAAGATCCGCGAGATTCTCATTAAGGCCAAGAAGGGCGGCAAGATCGCCGTGTAATAATTCTAGA
GTCGGGGCGGCCGGCCGCTTCGAGCAGACATGATAAGATACATTGATGAGTTTGGACAAACCACAACTAG
AATGCAGTGAAAAAAATGCTTTATTTGTGAAATTTGTGATGCTATTGCTTTATTTGTAACCATTATAAGC
TGCAATAAACAAGTTAACAACAACAATTGCATTCATTTTATGTTTCAGGTTCAGGGGGAGGTGTGGGAGG
TTTTTTAAAGCAAGTAAAACCTCTACAAATGTGGTAAAATCGATAAGGATCCGTCGACCGATGCCCTTGA
GAGCCTTCAACCCAGTCAGCTCCTTCCGGTGGGCGCGGGGCATGACTATCGTCGCCGCACTTATGACTGT
CTTCTTTATCATGCAACTCGTAGGACAGGTGCCGGCAGCGCTCTTCCGCTTCCTCGCTCACTGACTCGCT
GCGCTCGGTCGTTCGGCTGCGGCGAGCGGTATCAGCTCACTCAAAGGCGGTAATACGGTTATCCACAGAA
TCAGGGGATAACGCAGGAAAGAACATGTGAGCAAAAGGCCAGCAAAAGGCCAGGAACCGTAAAAAGGCCG
CGTTGCTGGCGTTTTTCCATAGGCTCCGCCCCCCTGACGAGCATCACAAAAATCGACGCTCAAGTCAGAG
GTGGCGAAACCCGACAGGACTATAAAGATACCAGGCGTTTCCCCCTGGAAGCTCCCTCGTGCGCTCTCCT
GTTCCGACCCTGCCGCTTACCGGATACCTGTCCGCCTTTCTCCCTTCGGGAAGCGTGGCGCTTTCTCATA
GCTCACGCTGTAGGTATCTCAGTTCGGTGTAGGTCGTTCGCTCCAAGCTGGGCTGTGTGCACGAACCCCC
CGTTCAGCCCGACCGCTGCGCCTTATCCGGTAACTATCGTCTTGAGTCCAACCCGGTAAGACACGACTTA
TCGCCACTGGCAGCAGCCACTGGTAACAGGATTAGCAGAGCGAGGTATGTAGGCGGTGCTACAGAGTTCT
TGAAGTGGTGGCCTAACTACGGCTACACTAGAAGAACAGTATTTGGTATCTGCGCTCTGCTGAAGCCAGT
TACCTTCGGAAAAAGAGTTGGTAGCTCTTGATCCGGCAAACAAACCACCGCTGGTAGCGGTGGTTTTTTT
GTTTGCAAGCAGCAGATTACGCGCAGAAAAAAAGGATCTCAAGAAGATCCTTTGATCTTTTCTACGGGGT
CTGACGCTCAGTGGAACGAAAACTCACGTTAAGGGATTTTGGTCATGAGATTATCAAAAAGGATCTTCAC
CTAGATCCTTTTAAATTAAAAATGAAGTTTTAAATCAATCTAAAGTATATATGAGTAAACTTGGTCTGAC
AGCGGCCGCAAATGCTAAACCACTGCAGTGGTTACCAGTGCTTGATCAGTGAGGCACCGATCTCAGCGAT
CTGCCTATTTCGTTCGTCCATAGTGGCCTGACTCCCCGTCGTGTAGATCACTACGATTCGTGAGGGCTTA
CCATCAGGCCCCAGCGCAGCAATGATGCCGCGAGAGCCGCGTTCACCGGCCCCCGATTTGTCAGCAATGA
ACCAGCCAGCAGGGAGGGCCGAGCGAAGAAGTGGTCCTGCTACTTTGTCCGCCTCCATCCAGTCTATGAG
CTGCTGTCGTGATGCTAGAGTAAGAAGTTCGCCAGTGAGTAGTTTCCGAAGAGTTGTGGCCATTGCTACT
GGCATCGTGGTATCACGCTCGTCGTTCGGTATGGCTTCGTTCAACTCTGGTTCCCAGCGGTCAAGCCGGG
TCACATGATCACCCATATTATGAAGAAATGCAGTCAGCTCCTTAGGGCCTCCGATCGTTGTCAGAAGTAA
GTTGGCCGCGGTGTTGTCGCTCATGGTAATGGCAGCACTACACAATTCTCTTACCGTCATGCCATCCGTA
AGATGCTTTTCCGTGACCGGCGAGTACTCAACCAAGTCGTTTTGTGAGTAGTGTATACGGCGACCAAGCT
GCTCTTGCCCGGCGTCTATACGGGACAACACCGCGCCACATAGCAGTACTTTGAAAGTGCTCATCATCGG
GAATCGTTCTTCGGGGCGGAAAGACTCAAGGATCTTGCCGCTATTGAGATCCAGTTCGATATAGCCCACT
CTTGCACCCAGTTGATCTTCAGCATCTTTTACTTTCACCAGCGTTTCGGGGTGTGCAAAAACAGGCAAGC
AAAATGCCGCAAAGAAGGGAATGAGTGCGACACGAAAATGTTGGATGCTCATACTCGTCCTTTTTCAATA
TTATTGAAGCATTTATCAGGGTTACTAGTACGTCTCTCAAGGATAAGTAAGTAATATTAAGGTACGGGAG
GTATTGGACAGGCCGCAATAAAATATCTTTATTTTCATTACATCTGTGTGTTGGTTTTTTGTGTGAATCG
ATAGTACTAACATACGCTCTCCATCAAAACAAAACGAAACAAAACAAACTAGCAAAATAGGCTGTCCCCA
GTGCAAGTGCAGGTGCCAGAACATTTCTCTGGCCTAACTGGCCGGTACCCCGGCAGTTTAACCTCCAGTG
TGGTCTCTGGAGTCAGATGTCCTGAGTTCAAGTCCTGACACTTCTATTTACCAGCTGCGTAGCCTTGGGT
GATACATTTTGTCATTTGGACCTCAGTTTACTGATCCTCACTAATGAGAATGAGAATACTGACTACCTGA
TTGGTTTGCTGAGACTAAATGAGTTAATTCTCATAAAGTGCTTAGTATGATGCACAGAGTAAGTGCCCCT
TAAATATCGTTCCATCAACCAAATTTGCTGTGTGTTCTTCTAGTCAAAGTGATTTTTAGGTTTGTTCTTC
ATGGAGCCCTACACTTTGCATCTAGGCAGGTAATGTCCAGAGCCTAGGAGATTCTCTGTAGGCACAACAG
CACCAGCAAGAAGGTAAGCTTAGATGAGCTATGATCCTGGAGTGGCAGTCACTCCTTCATCTATTCATTT
CACTCAGTAAATATTATTGAGCACCTACTATGTGCTAGGCACAGTTCTAGGAGATGGCAAAGATTGTCTG
TCGATA
Features (pLannotate 1.2.2; 10 found; start..end, strand, type, name):
      1..752     +  promoter       HSV TK promoter: herpes simplex virus thymidine kinase promoter
    788..2440    +  CDS            luciferase: firefly luciferase synthetic luc2 version of the luciferase gene
   2484..2605    -  polyA_signal   SV40 poly(A) signal: SV40 polyadenylation signal
   2628..2696    -  CDS            large T antigen (fragment): large T antigen from SV40 (simian virus 40)
   2712..2844    +  CDS            TcR (fragment): tetracycline efflux protein; tet; confers resistance to tetracycline
   3024..3612    -  rep_origin     ori: high-copy-number ColE1/pMB1/pBR322/pUC origin of replication
   3812..4672    -  CDS            AmpR: β-lactamase confers resistance to ampicillin, carbenicillin, and related antibiotics
   4673..4714    -  promoter       AmpR promoter (fragment): bla
   4777..4825    +  polyA_signal   poly(A) signal: synthetic polyadenylation signal
   4839..4930    +  misc_feature   pause site: RNA polymerase II transcriptional pause signal from the human α2 globin gene
