[The description below was written by a language model from this plasmid's Addgene catalogue record and pLannotate feature annotations shown in this document.]
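Description:
rs344-minor is a firefly luciferase reporter plasmid built on the Promega-derived pGL4-TK backbone and designed to test enhancer activity of a short human genomic fragment in transfected mammalian cells. It is maintained in E. coli as a high-copy plasmid through a ColE1/pUC-type origin and selected with ampicillin via the β-lactamase gene. The small fragments annotated as SV40 large T antigen and tetracycline resistance are partial remnants of backbone sequence rather than functional genes.

The reporter unit consists of the herpes simplex virus thymidine kinase promoter, which provides modest basal transcription, driving the synthetic luc2 version of firefly luciferase, followed by an SV40 polyadenylation signal. Upstream of the cloning region sit a synthetic poly(A) signal and an RNA polymerase II pause site from the human α2 globin gene, standard pGL4 elements that block read-through transcription from the backbone and so lower background signal. The insert, cloned between KpnI and EcoRV, is the human sequence surrounding SNP rs34466261 carrying the minor (A) allele. It is not annotated as a separate feature in the table, but probably lies in the unannotated stretch between the pause site and the TK promoter, where it can modulate promoter output. Its exact length and boundaries are not stated in the record.

According to the stated purpose, the construct is used to measure enhancer activity of a FOXA1 DIV motif in the context of this SNP's minor allele. The motif belongs to a study of DNA-mediated FOXA1 dimerization on a compact sequence signature. The "minor" name implies comparison of luciferase output with a major-allele construct, but no such partner plasmid is described in this record.
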