Addgene plasmid #113366: rs344-minor
Purpose: evaluate FOXA1 DIV motif enhancer activity in SNP rs34466261 minor allele (A)
Depositing lab: Ralf Jauch. Depositing organization: Guangzhou Institute of Biomedicine and Health (GIBH), Chinese Academy of Sciences. Publication: DNA-mediated dimerization on a compact sequence signature controls enhancer engagement and regulation by FOXA1. Wang X, Srivastava Y, Jankowski A, Malik V, Wei Y, Del Rosario RC, Cojocaru V, Prabhakar S, Jauch R. Nucleic Acids Res. 2018 Jun 20;46(11):5470-5486. doi: 10.1093/nar/gky259. PubMed 29669022.
Backbone
  Vector backbone: pGL4-TK
  Backbone manufacturer: Promega
  Vector type: Luciferase
Growth in bacteria
  Bacterial resistance: Ampicillin, 100 μg/mL
  Growth temperature: 37°C
  Growth strain: DH5alpha
  Copy number: High Copy
Gene/Insert
  Gene/Insert name: rs34466261 minor allele
  Species: H. sapiens (human)
  Cloning method: Restriction Enzyme; 5′ cloning site KpnI (unknown if destroyed); 3′ cloning site EcoRV (unknown if destroyed)
Terms and licenses: Academic/Nonprofit Terms; Industry Terms: Not Available to Industry
How to cite: rs344-minor was a gift from Ralf Jauch (Addgene plasmid # 113366 ; http://n2t.net/addgene:113366 ; RRID:Addgene_113366)
