>Addgene plasmid #113366 | rs344-minor | depositor partial sequence | sequence record 221747 | rs344-minor sequence 8 bps
TCAACCAA
